Addgene plasmid #89323: pIRES RED/SP M1C448Y
Purpose: Expression of RFP and M1C448Y spastin in mammalian cells
Depositing lab: Peter Baas. Publication: Pathogenic mutation of spastin has gain-of-function effects on microtubule dynamics. Solowska JM, D'Rozario M, Jean DC, Davidson MW, Marenda DR, Baas PW. J Neurosci. 2014 Jan 29;34(5):1856-67. doi: 10.1523/JNEUROSCI.3309-13.2014. PubMed 24478365.
Backbone
  Vector backbone: pIRES2 DsRED-Express2
  Backbone manufacturer: Clontech
  Backbone size w/o insert (bp): 5265
  Vector type: Mammalian Expression
  Selectable markers: Neomycin (select with G418)
Growth in bacteria
  Bacterial resistance: Kanamycin, 50 μg/mL
  Growth temperature: 37°C
  Growth strain: DH5alpha
  Copy number: Unknown
Gene/Insert
  Gene/Insert name: spastin (alt names: SPAST; NM 014946)
  Species: H. sapiens (human)
  Insert size (bp): 1929
  Mutation: 1-194 bp of 5'UTR deleted
  Entrez Gene: SPAST (a.k.a. ADPSP, FSP2, SPG4)
  Promoter: CMV
  Cloning method: Restriction Enzyme; 5′ cloning site Eco47III (destroyed during cloning); 3′ cloning site BglII (not destroyed)
  Sequencing primers: 5′ CMV-F; 3′ pCDH-rev
Terms and licenses: Academic/Nonprofit Terms; Industry Terms: Not Available to Industry
Depositor comments: The endogenous M1 Kozak sequence was replaced with an optimal Kozak sequence to prevent leaky translation of M87 spastin. To detect spastin use an anti-spastin antibody.
How to cite: pIRES RED/SP M1C448Y was a gift from Peter Baas (Addgene plasmid # 89323 ; http://n2t.net/addgene:89323 ; RRID:Addgene_89323)
