[The description below was written by a language model from this plasmid's Addgene catalogue record and pLannotate feature annotations shown in this document.]
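Description:
pIRES RED/SP M1C448Y is a mammalian expression plasmid built on the Clontech pIRES2 DsRed-Express2 backbone, designed to co-express a mutant form of human spastin (SPAST, the SPG4 gene) and a red fluorescent reporter from a single transcript. The CMV immediate early enhancer and promoter drive a bicistronic message. The spastin open reading frame comes first, followed by residual multiple cloning site sequence and the encephalomyocarditis virus IRES2 element. The IRES directs cap-independent translation of DsRed-Express2, a noncytotoxic tetrameric DsRed variant, and an SV40 polyadenylation signal terminates the transcript. Because the two proteins are translated separately, spastin is untagged, so red fluorescence marks transfected cells while spastin itself must be detected with an anti-spastin antibody.

The insert encodes the full-length M1 isoform, and the construct name indicates the C448Y substitution. The catalogue's mutation field, however, lists only deletion of the first 194 bp of the 5′ UTR. The depositor notes that the endogenous Kozak context of the M1 start codon was replaced with an optimal one to prevent leaky scanning to the downstream M87 start codon, so that cells produce M1 rather than a mixture of isoforms.

For propagation, the plasmid carries a high-copy ColE1/pUC-type origin and an f1 origin. A single NeoR/KanR cassette is placed behind both a bacterial promoter and the SV40 early promoter and ends with an HSV TK polyadenylation signal. It provides kanamycin resistance in E. coli and G418 selection in mammalian cells. The associated publication concerns gain-of-function effects of a pathogenic spastin mutation on microtubule dynamics, which fits use of this construct to express mutant M1 spastin in identifiable transfected cells.
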