Features (pLannotate 1.2.2; 17 found; start..end, strand, type, name):
      1..304     +  enhancer       CMV enhancer: human cytomegalovirus immediate early enhancer
    305..508     +  promoter       CMV promoter: human cytomegalovirus (CMV) immediate early promoter
    565..2412    +  CDS            SPAST: SPAST_HUMAN - Also known as ADPSP, FSP2, KIAA1083 From Homo sapiens (Human).
   2467..2523    +  misc_feature   MCS: multiple cloning site
   2525..3111    +  misc_feature   IRES2: internal ribosome entry site (IRES) of the encephalomyocarditis virus (EMCV)
   3112..3789    +  CDS            DsRed-Express2: noncytotoxic tetrameric variant of DsRed fluorescent protein (Strack et al., 2008) mammalian codon-optimized
   3805..3888    +  CDS            large T antigen (fragment): large T antigen from SV40 (simian virus 40)
   3911..4032    +  polyA_signal   SV40 poly(A) signal: SV40 polyadenylation signal
   4066..4494    -  rep_origin     f1 ori (sequence partly withheld): f1 bacteriophage origin of replication; arrow indicates direction of (+) strand synthesis
   4521..4625    +  promoter       AmpR promoter: bla
   4627..4984    +  promoter       SV40 promoter: SV40 enhancer and early promoter
   5019..5813    +  CDS            NeoR/KanR: aminoglycoside phosphotransferase from Tn5; aph(3')-II (or nptII); confers resistance to neomycin, kanamycin, and G418 (Geneticin®)
   5834..5986    +  CDS            ble (fragment): BLE_KLEPN - Experimental evidence at protein level: Swiss-Prot protein existence level 1. Binding protein with a strong affinity to the bleomycin family of antibiotics. Binds to CL990; an antimitotic-antibiotic compound. From Klebsiella pneumoniae.
   6045..6092    +  polyA_signal   HSV TK poly(A) signal: herpes simplex virus thymidine kinase polyadenylation signal (Cole and Stacy, 1985)
   6183..6199    -  polyA_signal   bGH poly(A) signal (fragment): bovine growth hormone polyadenylation signal
   6421..7009    +  rep_origin     ori: high-copy-number ColE1/pMB1/pBR322/pUC origin of replication
   7124..7183    +  enhancer       CMV enhancer (fragment): human cytomegalovirus immediate early enhancer
>Addgene plasmid #89323 | pIRES RED/SP M1C448Y | addgene full sequence | sequence record 176110 | Addgene NGS Result
CGTTACATAACTTACGGTAAATGGCCCGCCTGGCTGACCGCCCAACGACCCCCGCCCATTGACGTCAATA
ATGACGTATGTTCCCATAGTAACGCCAATAGGGACTTTCCATTGACGTCAATGGGTGGAGTATTTACGGT
AAACTGCCCACTTGGCAGTACATCAAGTGTATCATATGCCAAGTACGCCCCCTATTGACGTCAATGACGG
TAAATGGCCCGCCTGGCATTATGCCCAGTACATGACCTTATGGGACTTTCCTACTTGGCAGTACATCTAC
GTATTAGTCATCGCTATTACCATGGTGATGCGGTTTTGGCAGTACATCAATGGGCGTGGATAGCGGTTTG
ACTCACGGGGATTTCCAAGTCTCCACCCCATTGACGTCAATGGGAGTTTGTTTTGGCACCAAAATCAACG
GGACTTTCCAAAATGTCGTAACAACTCCGCCCCATTGACGCAAATGGGCGGTAGGCGTGTACGGTGGGAG
GTCTATATAAGCAGAGCTGGTTTAGTGAACCGTCAGATCCGCTAGCATCGCGGCGGCGGCAGTGAGAGGC
CACCATGAATTCTCCGGGTGGACGAGGGAAGAAGAAAGGCTCCGGCGGCGCCAGCAACCCGGTGCCTCCC
AGGCCTCCGCCCCCTTGCCTGGCCCCCGCCCCTCCCGCCGCCGGGCCGGCCCCTCCGCCCGAGTCGCCGC
ATAAGCGGAACCTGTACTATTTCTCCTACCCGCTGTTTGTAGGCTTCGCGCTGCTGCGTTTGGTCGCCTT
CCACCTGGGGCTCCTCTTCGTGTGGCTCTGCCAGCGCTTCTCCCGCGCCCTCATGGCAGCCAAGAGGAGC
TCCGGGGCCGCGCCAGCACCTGCCTCGGCCTCGGCCCCGGCGCCGGTGCCGGGCGGCGAGGCCGAGCGCG
TCCGAGTCTTCCACAAACAGGCCTTCGAGTACATCTCCATTGCCCTGCGCATCGATGAGGATGAGAAAGC
AGGACAGAAGGAGCAAGCTGTGGAATGGTATAAGAAAGGTATTGAAGAACTGGAAAAAGGAATAGCTGTT
ATAGTTACAGGACAAGGTGAACAGTGTGAAAGAGCTAGACGCCTTCAAGCTAAAATGATGACTAATTTGG
TTATGGCCAAGGACCGCTTACAACTTCTAGAGAAGATGCAACCAGTTTTGCCATTTTCCAAGTCACAAAC
GGACGTCTATAATGACAGTACTAACTTGGCATGCCGCAATGGACATCTCCAGTCAGAAAGTGGAGCTGTT
CCAAAAAGAAAAGACCCCTTAACACACACTAGTAATTCACTGCCTCGTTCAAAAACAGTTATGAAAACTG
GATCTGCAGGCCTTTCAGGCCACCATAGAGCACCTAGTTACAGTGGTTTATCCATGGTTTCTGGAGTGAA
ACAGGGATCTGGTCCTGCTCCTACCACTCATAAGGGTACTCCGAAAACAAATAGGACAAATAAACCTTCT
ACCCCTACAACTGCTACTCGTAAGAAAAAAGACTTGAAGAATTTTAGGAATGTGGACAGCAACCTTGCTA
ACCTTATAATGAATGAAATTGTGGACAATGGAACAGCTGTTAAATTTGATGATATAGCTGGTCAAGACTT
GGCAAAACAAGCATTGCAAGAAATTGTTATTCTTCCTTCTCTGAGGCCTGAGTTGTTCACAGGGCTTAGA
GCTCCTGCCAGAGGGCTGTTACTCTTTGGTCCACCTGGGAATGGGAAGACAATGCTGGCTAAAGCAGTAG
CTGCAGAATCGAATGCAACCTTCTTTAATATAAGTGCTGCAAGTTTAACTTCAAAATACGTGGGAGAAGG
AGAGAAATTGGTGAGGGCTCTTTTTGCTGTGGCTCGAGAACTTCAACCTTCTATAATTTTTATAGATGAA
GTTGATAGCCTTTTGTATGAAAGAAGAGAAGGGGAGCACGATGCTAGTAGACGCCTAAAAACTGAATTTC
TAATAGAATTTGATGGTGTACAGTCTGCTGGAGATGACAGAGTACTTGTAATGGGTGCAACTAATAGGCC
ACAAGAGCTTGATGAGGCTGTTCTCAGGCGTTTCATCAAACGGGTATATGTGTCTTTACCAAATGAGGAG
ACAAGACTACTTTTGCTTAAAAATCTGTTATGTAAACAAGGAAGTCCATTGACCCAAAAAGAACTAGCAC
AACTTGCTAGAATGACTGATGGATACTCAGGAAGTGACCTAACAGCTTTGGCAAAAGATGCAGCACTGGG
TCCTATCCGAGAACTAAAACCAGAACAGGTGAAGAATATGTCTGCCAGTGAGATGAGAAATATTCGATTA
TCTGACTTCACTGAATCCTTGAAAAAAATAAAACGCAGCGTCAGCCCTCAAACTTTAGAAGCGTACATAC
GTTGGAACAAGGACTTTGGAGATACCACTGTTTAAGGAAATACCTTTGTAAACCTGCAGAACATTTTACT
TAAAAGAGGAAACACAAGATCTCGAGCTCAAGCTTCGAATTCTGCAGTCGACGGTACCGCGGGCCCGGGA
TCCGCCCCTCTCCCTCCCCCCCCCCTAACGTTACTGGCCGAAGCCGCTTGGAATAAGGCCGGTGTGCGTT
TGTCTATATGTTATTTTCCACCATATTGCCGTCTTTTGGCAATGTGAGGGCCCGGAAACCTGGCCCTGTC
TTCTTGACGAGCATTCCTAGGGGTCTTTCCCCTCTCGCCAAAGGAATGCAAGGTCTGTTGAATGTCGTGA
AGGAAGCAGTTCCTCTGGAAGCTTCTTGAAGACAAACAACGTCTGTAGCGACCCTTTGCAGGCAGCGGAA
CCCCCCACCTGGCGACAGGTGCCTCTGCGGCCAAAAGCCACGTGTATAAGATACACCTGCAAAGGCGGCA
CAACCCCAGTGCCACGTTGTGAGTTGGATAGTTGTGGAAAGAGTCAAATGGCTCTCCTCAAGCGTATTCA
ACAAGGGGCTGAAGGATGCCCAGAAGGTACCCCATTGTATGGGATCTGATCTGGGGCCTCGGTACACATG
CTTTACATGTGTTTAGTCGAGGTTAAAAAAACGTCTAGGCCCCCCGAACCACGGGGACGTGGTTTTCCTT
TGAAAAACACGATGATAATATGGCCACAACCATGGATAGCACTGAGAACGTCATCAAGCCCTTCATGCGC
TTCAAGGTGCACATGGAGGGCTCCGTGAACGGCCACGAGTTCGAGATCGAGGGCGAGGGCGAGGGCAAGC
CCTACGAGGGCACCCAGACCGCCAAGCTGCAGGTGACCAAGGGCGGCCCCCTGCCCTTCGCCTGGGACAT
CCTGTCCCCCCAGTTCCAGTACGGCTCCAAGGTGTACGTGAAGCACCCCGCCGACATCCCCGACTACAAG
AAGCTGTCCTTCCCCGAGGGCTTCAAGTGGGAGCGCGTGATGAACTTCGAGGACGGCGGCGTGGTGACCG
TGACCCAGGACTCCTCCCTGCAGGACGGCACCTTCATCTACCACGTGAAGTTCATCGGCGTGAACTTCCC
CTCCGACGGCCCCGTAATGCAGAAGAAGACTCTGGGCTGGGAGCCCTCCACCGAGCGCCTGTACCCCCGC
GACGGCGTGCTGAAGGGCGAGATCCACAAGGCGCTGAAGCTGAAGGGCGGCGGCCACTACCTGGTGGAGT
TCAAGTCAATCTACATGGCCAAGAAGCCCGTGAAGCTGCCCGGCTACTACTACGTGGACTCCAAGCTGGA
CATCACCTCCCACAACGAGGACTACACCGTGGTGGAGCAGTACGAGCGCGCCGAGGCCCGCCACCACCTG
TTCCAGTAGGCGGCCGCGACTCTAGATCATAATCAGCCATACCACATTTGTAGAGGTTTTACTTGCTTTA
AAAAACCTCCCACACCTCCCCCTGAACCTGAAACATAAAATGAATGCAATTGTTGTTGTTAACTTGTTTA
TTGCAGCTTATAATGGTTACAAATAAAGCAATAGCATCACAAATTTCACAAATAAAGCATTTTTTTCACT
GCATTCTAGTTGTGGTTTGTCCAAACTCATCAATGTATCTTAAGGCGTAAATTGTAAGCGTTAATATTTT
GTTAAAATTCGCGTTAAATTTTTGTTAAATCAGCTCATTTTTTAACCAATAGGCCGAAATCGGCAAAATC
CCTTATAAATCAAAAGAATAGACCGAGATAGGGT
[37 nt withheld, positions 4165-4201]
AAAGAACGTGGACTCCAACGTCAAAGG
[49 nt withheld, positions 4229-4277]
T
[91 nt withheld, positions 4279-4369]
G
[124 nt withheld, positions 4371-4494]
CAGGTGGCACTTTTCGGGGAAATGTGCGCGGAACCCCTATTTGTTTATTTTTCTAAATACATTCAAATAT
GTATCCGCTCATGAGACAATAACCCTGATAAATGCTTCAATAATATTGAAAAAGGAAGAGTCCTGAGGCG
GAAAGAACCAGCTGTGGAATGTGTGTCAGTTAGGGTGTGGAAAGTCCCCAGGCTCCCCAGCAGGCAGAAG
TATGCAAAGCATGCATCTCAATTAGTCAGCAACCAGGTGTGGAAAGTCCCCAGGCTCCCCAGCAGGCAGA
AGTATGCAAAGCATGCATCTCAATTAGTCAGCAACCATAGTCCCGCCCCTAACTCCGCCCATCCCGCCCC
TAACTCCGCCCAGTTCCGCCCATTCTCCGCCCCATGGCTGACTAATTTTTTTTATTTATGCAGAGGCCGA
GGCCGCCTCGGCCTCTGAGCTATTCCAGAAGTAGTGAGGAGGCTTTTTTGGAGGCCTAGGCTTTTGCAAA
GATCGATCAAGAGACAGGATGAGGATCGTTTCGCATGATTGAACAAGATGGATTGCACGCAGGTTCTCCG
GCCGCTTGGGTGGAGAGGCTATTCGGCTATGACTGGGCACAACAGACAATCGGCTGCTCTGATGCCGCCG
TGTTCCGGCTGTCAGCGCAGGGGCGCCCGGTTCTTTTTGTCAAGACCGACCTGTCCGGTGCCCTGAATGA
ACTGCAAGACGAGGCAGCGCGGCTATCGTGGCTGGCCACGACGGGCGTTCCTTGCGCAGCTGTGCTCGAC
GTTGTCACTGAAGCGGGAAGGGACTGGCTGCTATTGGGCGAAGTGCCGGGGCAGGATCTCCTGTCATCTC
ACCTTGCTCCTGCCGAGAAAGTATCCATCATGGCTGATGCAATGCGGCGGCTGCATACGCTTGATCCGGC
TACCTGCCCATTCGACCACCAAGCGAAACATCGCATCGAGCGAGCACGTACTCGGATGGAAGCCGGTCTT
GTCGATCAGGATGATCTGGACGAAGAGCATCAGGGGCTCGCGCCAGCCGAACTGTTCGCCAGGCTCAAGG
CGAGCATGCCCGACGGCGAGGATCTCGTCGTGACCCATGGCGATGCCTGCTTGCCGAATATCATGGTGGA
AAATGGCCGCTTTTCTGGATTCATCGACTGTGGCCGGCTGGGTGTGGCGGACCGCTATCAGGACATAGCG
TTGGCTACCCGTGATATTGCTGAAGAGCTTGGCGGCGAATGGGCTGACCGCTTCCTCGTGCTTTACGGTA
TCGCCGCTCCCGATTCGCAGCGCATCGCCTTCTATCGCCTTCTTGACGAGTTCTTCTGAGCGGGACTCTG
GGGTTCGAAATGACCGACCAAGCGACGCCCAACCTGCCATCACGAGATTTCGATTCCACCGCCGCCTTCT
ATGAAAGGTTGGGCTTCGGAATCGTTTTCCGGGACGCCGGCTGGATGATCCTCCAGCGCGGGGATCTCAT
GCTGGAGTTCTTCGCCCACCCTAGGGGGAGGCTAACTGAAACACGGAAGGAGACAATACCGGAAGGAACC
CGCGCTATGACGGCAATAAAAAGACAGAATAAAACGCACGGTGTTGGGTCGTTTGTTCATAAACGCGGGG
TTCGGTCCCAGGGCTGGCACTCTGTCGATACCCCACCGAGACCCCATTGGGGCCAATACGCCCGCGTTTC
TTCCTTTTCCCCACCCCACCCCCCAAGTTCGGGTGAAGGCCCAGGGCTCGCAGCCAACGTCGGGGCGGCA
GGCCCTGCCATAGCCTCAGGTTACTCATATATACTTTAGATTGATTTAAAACTTCATTTTTAATTTAAAA
GGATCTAGGTGAAGATCCTTTTTGATAATCTCATGACCAAAATCCCTTAACGTGAGTTTTCGTTCCACTG
AGCGTCAGACCCCGTAGAAAAGATCAAAGGATCTTCTTGAGATCCTTTTTTTCTGCGCGTAATCTGCTGC
TTGCAAACAAAAAAACCACCGCTACCAGCGGTGGTTTGTTTGCCGGATCAAGAGCTACCAACTCTTTTTC
CGAAGGTAACTGGCTTCAGCAGAGCGCAGATACCAAATACTGTTCTTCTAGTGTAGCCGTAGTTAGGCCA
CCACTTCAAGAACTCTGTAGCACCGCCTACATACCTCGCTCTGCTAATCCTGTTACCAGTGGCTGCTGCC
AGTGGCGATAAGTCGTGTCTTACCGGGTTGGACTCAAGACGATAGTTACCGGATAAGGCGCAGCGGTCGG
GCTGAACGGGGGGTTCGTGCACACAGCCCAGCTTGGAGCGAACGACCTACACCGAACTGAGATACCTACA
GCGTGAGCTATGAGAAAGCGCCACGCTTCCCGAAGGGAGAAAGGCGGACAGGTATCCGGTAAGCGGCAGG
GTCGGAACAGGAGAGCGCACGAGGGAGCTTCCAGGGGGAAACGCCTGGTATCTTTATAGTCCTGTCGGGT
TTCGCCACCTCTGACTTGAGCGTCGATTTTTGTGATGCTCGTCAGGGGGGCGGAGCCTATGGAAAAACGC
CAGCAACGCGGCCTTTTTACGGTTCCTGGCCTTTTGCTGGCCTTTTGCTCACATGTTCTTTCCTGCGTTA
TCCCCTGATTCTGTGGATAACCGTATTACCGCCATGCATTAGTTATTAATAGTAATCAATTACGGGGTCA
TTAGTTCATAGCCCATATATGGAGTTCCG
